Addgene plasmid #80105: pCMV-EPN-07 (2AA3)
Purpose: Palm1(2AA3)-12GS-I3-01-myc-Late1
Depositing lab: Neil King. Depositing organization: University of Washington. Publication: Designed proteins induce the formation of nanocage-containing extracellular vesicles. Votteler J, Ogohara C, Yi S, Hsia Y, Nattermann U, Belnap DM, King NP, Sundquist WI. Nature. 2016 Dec 8;540(7632):292-295. doi: 10.1038/nature20607. Epub 2016 Nov 30. PubMed 27919066.
Backbone
  Vector backbone: pCMV
  Backbone size w/o insert (bp): 5443
  Modifications to backbone: Inserts were cloned into the Kpn1 and Xho1 sites
  Vector type: Mammalian Expression, Bacterial Expression
  Selectable markers: Neomycin (select with G418)
Growth in bacteria
  Bacterial resistance: Ampicillin, 100 μg/mL
  Growth temperature: 37°C
  Growth strain: DH5alpha
  Copy number: High Copy
Gene/Insert
  Gene/Insert name: EPN-07 (2AA3)
Terms and licenses: Academic/Nonprofit Terms; Industry Terms: Not Available to Industry
How to cite: pCMV-EPN-07 (2AA3) was a gift from Neil King (Addgene plasmid # 80105 ; http://n2t.net/addgene:80105 ; RRID:Addgene_80105)
