[The description below was written by a language model from this plasmid's Addgene catalogue record and pLannotate feature annotations shown in this document.]
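Description:
pCMV-EPN-07 (2AA3) is a mammalian expression plasmid built on a pCMV backbone, carrying a designed "enveloped protein nanocage" (EPN) coding sequence cloned between the KpnI and XhoI sites. It is propagated in E. coli as a high-copy plasmid through a ColE1/pUC-type origin with ampicillin selection (AmpR under its own bla promoter). An f1 origin is also present. For mammalian cells, an SV40 early promoter drives a neomycin phosphotransferase cassette ending in an SV40 polyadenylation signal, which allows G418 selection. Short lac promoter/operator, lacI, ble and bom fragments appear to be backbone remnants.

The insert is transcribed from the human CMV immediate-early enhancer and promoter and terminated by the bGH poly(A) signal. A T7 promoter lies just upstream of the cloning region. According to the record, the encoded fusion is Palm1(2AA3)-12GS-I3-01-myc-Late1: an N-terminal element that from its name is presumably a palmitoylation-type membrane-binding motif, a 12-residue glycine-serine linker, the designed self-assembling I3-01 nanocage subunit, a myc epitope tag and a C-terminal late domain. The automated annotation labels only the last of these parts, as an HIV-1 Gag p6 fragment. This region recruits host ESCRT-associated factors such as TSG101 and ALIX to promote budding. The "2AA3" designation suggests alanine substitutions in the Palm1 element, but the record does not define the change.

The associated work concerns designed proteins that induce release of nanocage-containing extracellular vesicles. This construct therefore likely serves as a variant for testing how the membrane-association element contributes to that process.
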