Features (pLannotate 1.2.2; 20 found; start..end, strand, type, name):
     31..410     +  enhancer       CMV enhancer: human cytomegalovirus immediate early enhancer
    411..614     +  promoter       CMV promoter: human cytomegalovirus (CMV) immediate early promoter
    610..643     +  LTR            5' LTR (truncated) (fragment): truncated 5' long terminal repeat (LTR) from HIV-1
    659..677     +  promoter       T7 promoter: promoter for bacteriophage T7 RNA polymerase
   1448..1603    +  CDS            gag (fragment): GAG_HV1H2 - Experimental evidence at protein level: Swiss-Prot protein existence level 1. [p6-gag]: Plays a role in budding of the assembled particle by interacting with the host class E VPS proteins TSG101 and PDCD6IP/AIP1. From Human immunodeficiency virus type 1 group M subtype B (isolate HXB2) (HIV-1).
   1708..1932    +  polyA_signal   bGH poly(A) signal: bovine growth hormone polyadenylation signal
   1936..1957    +  promoter       SV40 promoter (fragment): SV40 enhancer and early promoter
   1978..2406    +  rep_origin     f1 ori (sequence partly withheld): f1 bacteriophage origin of replication; arrow indicates direction of (+) strand synthesis
   2420..2749    +  promoter       SV40 promoter: SV40 enhancer and early promoter
   2816..3607    +  CDS            neo: KKA2_KLEPN - Also known as kan, nptII. Experimental evidence at protein level: Swiss-Prot protein existence level 1. Resistance to kanamycin, neomycin, paromomycin, ribostamycin, butirosin and gentamicin B. From Klebsiella pneumoniae.
   3631..3789    +  CDS            ble (fragment): BLE_KLEPN - Experimental evidence at protein level: Swiss-Prot protein existence level 1. Binding protein with a strong affinity to the bleomycin family of antibiotics. Binds to CL990; an antimitotic-antibiotic compound. From Klebsiella pneumoniae.
   3784..3905    +  polyA_signal   SV40 poly(A) signal: SV40 polyadenylation signal
   3978..3994    -  protein_bind   lac operator: The lac repressor binds to the lac operator to inhibit transcription in E. coli. This inhibition can be relieved by adding lactose or isopropyl-β-D-thiogalactopyranoside (IPTG). lac repressor encoded by lacI
   4002..4032    -  promoter       lac promoter: promoter for the E. coli lac operon
   4047..4068    -  protein_bind   CAP binding site: CAP binding activates transcription in the presence of cAMP. E. coli catabolite activator protein
   4081..4173    -  CDS            lacI (fragment): lac repressor; lacI; The lac repressor binds to the lac operator to inhibit transcription in E. coli. This inhibition can be relieved by adding lactose or isopropyl-β-D-thiogalactopyranoside (IPTG).
   4356..4944    -  rep_origin     ori: high-copy-number ColE1/pMB1/pBR322/pUC origin of replication
   5115..5975    -  CDS            AmpR: β-lactamase; bla; confers resistance to ampicillin, carbenicillin, and related antibiotics
   5976..6080    -  promoter       AmpR promoter: bla
   6139..6191    -  misc_feature   bom (fragment): basis of mobility region from pBR322
>Addgene plasmid #80105 | pCMV-EPN-07 (2AA3) | addgene full sequence | sequence record 169487 | Addgene NGS Result
TTCGCGATGTACGGGCCAGATATACGCGTTGACATTGATTATTGACTAGTTATTAATAGTAATCAATTAC
GGGGTCATTAGTTCATAGCCCATATATGGAGTTCCGCGTTACATAACTTACGGTAAATGGCCCGCCTGGC
TGACCGCCCAACGACCCCCGCCCATTGACGTCAATAATGACGTATGTTCCCATAGTAACGCCAATAGGGA
CTTTCCATTGACGTCAATGGGTGGAGTATTTACGGTAAACTGCCCACTTGGCAGTACATCAAGTGTATCA
TATGCCAAGTACGCCCCCTATTGACGTCAATGACGGTAAATGGCCCGCCTGGCATTATGCCCAGTACATG
ACCTTATGGGACTTTCCTACTTGGCAGTACATCTACGTATTAGTCATCGCTATTACCATGGTGATGCGGT
TTTGGCAGTACATCAATGGGCGTGGATAGCGGTTTGACTCACGGGGATTTCCAAGTCTCCACCCCATTGA
CGTCAATGGGAGTTTGTTTTGGCACCAAAATCAACGGGACTTTCCAAAATGTCGTAACAACTCCGCCCCA
TTGACGCAAATGGGCGGTAGGCGTGTACGGTGGGAGGTCTATATAAGCAGAGCTCTCTGGCTAACTAGAG
AACCCACTGCTTACTGGCTTATCGAAATTAATACGACTCACTATAGGGAGACCCAAGCTGGCTAGCGTTT
AAACGGGCCCTCTAGAATTATCGATCCGGAGGTACCATGGCAGCGATCAAGAGCAAGCGCAAGGATAATT
TGAACGGTTCTAAATCTGGCTCCGGCTCTGACTCTGGTAGCAAGATCGAAGAGCTGTTCAAGAAACACAA
GATCGTTGCCGTGCTGCGTGCCAATAGTGTGGAAGAAGCGAAAAAGAAAGCGCTGGCGGTTTTCCTGGGC
GGCGTTCATCTGATTGAAATTACCTTTACCGTGCCGGATGCGGATACCGTGATTAAGGAACTGAGCTTTC
TGAAGGAAATGGGCGCGATTATTGGTGCGGGCACCGTGACCAGCGTGGAGCAGTGCCGTAAAGCGGTGGA
AAGTGGCGCCGAATTCATTGTGAGTCCGCACCTGGACGAGGAAATTAGCCAATTTTGCAAGGAGAAGGGT
GTGTTCTATATGCCAGGCGTTATGACCCCGACCGAACTGGTGAAAGCCATGAAACTGGGCCATACCATCT
TAAAACTGTTTCCGGGTGAGGTGGTGGGTCCGCAGTTTGTTAAAGCGATGAAAGGTCCGTTTCCGAATGT
GAAATTTGTGCCAACCGGCGGTGTTAATCTGGACAATGTGTGCGAATGGTTCAAAGCGGGCGTGCTGGCC
GTGGGCGTGGGCAGCGCGTTAGTGAAAGGCACCCCGGTGGAAGTGGCGGAAAAGGCCAAGGCGTTCGTTG
AGAAGATTCGTGGCTGCACCGAACAGAAACTGATTAGCGAAGAAGATCTGCAGTCTCGTCCGGAACCGAC
CGCACCGCCGGAAGAATCTTTCCGTTCTGGTGTTGAAACCACCACGCCACCGCAAAAACAGGAGCCGATC
GACAAAGAACTGTACCCGCTGACCTCTCTGCGTTCTCTGTTCGGTAACGACCCGTCTTCTCAGTGACTCG
AGAAGCTTGCTAGCAGATCTTTTTCCCTCTGCCAAAAATTATGGGGACATCATGAAGCCCCTTGAGCACT
TAAGTTTAAACCGCTGATCAGCCTCGACTGTGCCTTCTAGTTGCCAGCCATCTGTTGTTTGCCCCTCCCC
CGTGCCTTCCTTGACCCTGGAAGGTGCCACTCCCACTGTCCTTTCCTAATAAAATGAGGAAATTGCATCG
CATTGTCTGAGTAGGTGTCATTCTATTCTGGGGGGTGGGGTGGGGCAGGACAGCAAGGGGGAGGATTGGG
AAGACAATAGCAGGCATGCTGGGGATGCGGTGGGCTCTATGGCTTCTGAGGCGGAAAGAACCAGCTGGGG
CTCTAGGGGGTATCCCC
[124 nt withheld, positions 1978-2101]
C
[91 nt withheld, positions 2103-2193]
A
[49 nt withheld, positions 2195-2243]
CCTTTGACGTTGGAGTCCACGTTCTTT
[37 nt withheld, positions 2271-2307]
ACCCTATCTCGGTCTATTCTTTTGATTTATAAGGGATTTTGCCGATTTCGGCCTATTGGTTAAAAAATGA
GCTGATTTAACAAAAATTTAACGCGAATTAATTCTGTGGAATGTGTGTCAGTTAGGGTGTGGAAAGTCCC
CAGGCTCCCCAGCAGGCAGAAGTATGCAAAGCATGCATCTCAATTAGTCAGCAACCAGGTGTGGAAAGTC
CCCAGGCTCCCCAGCAGGCAGAAGTATGCAAAGCATGCATCTCAATTAGTCAGCAACCATAGTCCCGCCC
CTAACTCCGCCCATCCCGCCCCTAACTCCGCCCAGTTCCGCCCATTCTCCGCCCCATGGCTGACTAATTT
TTTTTATTTATGCAGAGGCCGAGGCCGCCTCTGCCTCTGAGCTATTCCAGAAGTAGTGAGGAGGCTTTTT
TGGAGGCCTAGGCTTTTGCAAAAAGCTCCCGGGAGCTTGTATATCCATTTTCGGATCTGATCAAGAGACA
GGATGAGGATCGTTTCGCATGATTGAACAAGATGGATTGCACGCAGGTTCTCCGGCCGCTTGGGTGGAGA
GGCTATTCGGCTATGACTGGGCACAACAGACAATCGGCTGCTCTGATGCCGCCGTGTTCCGGCTGTCAGC
GCAGGGGCGCCCGGTTCTTTTTGTCAAGACCGACCTGTCCGGTGCCCTGAATGAACTGCAGGACGAGGCA
GCGCGGCTATCGTGGCTGGCCACGACGGGCGTTCCTTGCGCAGCTGTGCTCGACGTTGTCACTGAAGCGG
GAAGGGACTGGCTGCTATTGGGCGAAGTGCCGGGGCAGGATCTCCTGTCATCTCACCTTGCTCCTGCCGA
GAAAGTATCCATCATGGCTGATGCAATGCGGCGGCTGCATACGCTTGATCCGGCTACCTGCCCATTCGAC
CACCAAGCGAAACATCGCATCGAGCGAGCACGTACTCGGATGGAAGCCGGTCTTGTCGATCAGGATGATC
TGGACGAAGAGCATCAGGGGCTCGCGCCAGCCGAACTGTTCGCCAGGCTCAAGGCGCGCATGCCCGACGG
CGAGGATCTCGTCGTGACCCATGGCGATGCCTGCTTGCCGAATATCATGGTGGAAAATGGCCGCTTTTCT
GGATTCATCGACTGTGGCCGGCTGGGTGTGGCGGACCGCTATCAGGACATAGCGTTGGCTACCCGTGATA
TTGCTGAAGAGCTTGGCGGCGAATGGGCTGACCGCTTCCTCGTGCTTTACGGTATCGCCGCTCCCGATTC
GCAGCGCATCGCCTTCTATCGCCTTCTTGACGAGTTCTTCTGAGCGGGACTCTGGGGTTCGAAATGACCG
ACCAAGCGACGCCCAACCTGCCATCACGAGATTTCGATTCCACCGCCGCCTTCTATGAAAGGTTGGGCTT
CGGAATCGTTTTCCGGGACGCCGGCTGGATGATCCTCCAGCGCGGGGATCTCATGCTGGAGTTCTTCGCC
CACCCCAACTTGTTTATTGCAGCTTATAATGGTTACAAATAAAGCAATAGCATCACAAATTTCACAAATA
AAGCATTTTTTTCACTGCATTCTAGTTGTGGTTTGTCCAAACTCATCAATGTATCTTATCATGTCTGTAT
ACCGTCGACCTCTAGCTAGAGCTTGGCGTAATCATGGTCATAGCTGTTTCCTGTGTGAAATTGTTATCCG
CTCACAATTCCACACAACATACGAGCCGGAAGCATAAAGTGTAAAGCCTGGGGTGCCTAATGAGTGAGCT
AACTCACATTAATTGCGTTGCGCTCACTGCCCGCTTTCCAGTCGGGAAACCTGTCGTGCCAGCTGCATTA
ATGAATCGGCCAACGCGCGGGGAGAGGCGGTTTGCGTATTGGGCGCTCTTCCGCTTCCTCGCTCACTGAC
TCGCTGCGCTCGGTCGTTCGGCTGCGGCGAGCGGTATCAGCTCACTCAAAGGCGGTAATACGGTTATCCA
CAGAATCAGGGGATAACGCAGGAAAGAACATGTGAGCAAAAGGCCAGCAAAAGGCCAGGAACCGTAAAAA
GGCCGCGTTGCTGGCGTTTTTCCATAGGCTCCGCCCCCCTGACGAGCATCACAAAAATCGACGCTCAAGT
CAGAGGTGGCGAAACCCGACAGGACTATAAAGATACCAGGCGTTTCCCCCTGGAAGCTCCCTCGTGCGCT
CTCCTGTTCCGACCCTGCCGCTTACCGGATACCTGTCCGCCTTTCTCCCTTCGGGAAGCGTGGCGCTTTC
TCATAGCTCACGCTGTAGGTATCTCAGTTCGGTGTAGGTCGTTCGCTCCAAGCTGGGCTGTGTGCACGAA
CCCCCCGTTCAGCCCGACCGCTGCGCCTTATCCGGTAACTATCGTCTTGAGTCCAACCCGGTAAGACACG
ACTTATCGCCACTGGCAGCAGCCACTGGTAACAGGATTAGCAGAGCGAGGTATGTAGGCGGTGCTACAGA
GTTCTTGAAGTGGTGGCCTAACTACGGCTACACTAGAAGAACAGTATTTGGTATCTGCGCTCTGCTGAAG
CCAGTTACCTTCGGAAAAAGAGTTGGTAGCTCTTGATCCGGCAAACAAACCACCGCTGGTAGCGGTGGTT
TTTTTGTTTGCAAGCAGCAGATTACGCGCAGAAAAAAAGGATCTCAAGAAGATCCTTTGATCTTTTCTAC
GGGGTCTGACGCTCAGTGGAACGAAAACTCACGTTAAGGGATTTTGGTCATGAGATTATCAAAAAGGATC
TTCACCTAGATCCTTTTAAATTAAAAATGAAGTTTTAAATCAATCTAAAGTATATATGAGTAAACTTGGT
CTGACAGTTACCAATGCTTAATCAGTGAGGCACCTATCTCAGCGATCTGTCTATTTCGTTCATCCATAGT
TGCCTGACTCCCCGTCGTGTAGATAACTACGATACGGGAGGGCTTACCATCTGGCCCCAGTGCTGCAATG
ATACCGCGAGACCCACGCTCACCGGCTCCAGATTTATCAGCAATAAACCAGCCAGCCGGAAGGGCCGAGC
GCAGAAGTGGTCCTGCAACTTTATCCGCCTCCATCCAGTCTATTAATTGTTGCCGGGAAGCTAGAGTAAG
TAGTTCGCCAGTTAATAGTTTGCGCAACGTTGTTGCCATTGCTACAGGCATCGTGGTGTCACGCTCGTCG
TTTGGTATGGCTTCATTCAGCTCCGGTTCCCAACGATCAAGGCGAGTTACATGATCCCCCATGTTGTGCA
AAAAAGCGGTTAGCTCCTTCGGTCCTCCGATCGTTGTCAGAAGTAAGTTGGCCGCAGTGTTATCACTCAT
GGTTATGGCAGCACTGCATAATTCTCTTACTGTCATGCCATCCGTAAGATGCTTTTCTGTGACTGGTGAG
TACTCAACCAAGTCATTCTGAGAATAGTGTATGCGGCGACCGAGTTGCTCTTGCCCGGCGTCAATACGGG
ATAATACCGCGCCACATAGCAGAACTTTAAAAGTGCTCATCATTGGAAAACGTTCTTCGGGGCGAAAACT
CTCAAGGATCTTACCGCTGTTGAGATCCAGTTCGATGTAACCCACTCGTGCACCCAACTGATCTTCAGCA
TCTTTTACTTTCACCAGCGTTTCTGGGTGAGCAAAAACAGGAAGGCAAAATGCCGCAAAAAAGGGAATAA
GGGCGACACGGAAATGTTGAATACTCATACTCTTCCTTTTTCAATATTATTGAAGCATTTATCAGGGTTA
TTGTCTCATGAGCGGATACATATTTGAATGTATTTAGAAAAATAAACAAATAGGGGTTCCGCGCACATTT
CCCCGAAAAGTGCCACCTGACGTCGACGGATCGGGAGATCTCCCGATCCCCTATGGTGCACTCTCAGTAC
AATCTGCTCTGATGCCGCATAGTTAAGCCAGTATCTGCTCCCTGCTTGTGTGTTGGAGGTCGCTGAGTAG
TGCGCGAGCAAAATTTAAGCTACAACAAGGCAAGGCTTGACCGACAATTGCATGAAGAATCTGCTTAGGG
TTAGGCGTTTTGCGCTGC
