>Addgene plasmid #80105 | pCMV-EPN-07 (2AA3) | depositor partial sequence | sequence record 169488 | EPN-07 (2AA3)
CTAGAATTATCGATCCGGAGGTACCATGGCAGCGATCAAGAGCAAGCGCAAGGATAATTTGAACGGTTCT
AAATCTGGCTCCGGCTCTGACTCTGGTAGCAAGATCGAAGAGCTGTTCAAGAAACACAAGATCGTTGCCG
TGCTGCGTGCCAATAGTGTGGAAGAAGCGAAAAAGAAAGCGCTGGCGGTTTTCCTGGGCGGCGTTCATCT
GATTGAAATTACCTTTACCGTGCCGGATGCGGATACCGTGATTAAGGAACTGAGCTTTCTGAAGGAAATG
GGCGCGATTATTGGTGCGGGCACCGTGACCAGCGTGGAGCAGTGCCGTAAAGCGGTGGAAAGTGGCGCCG
AATTCATTGTGAGTCCGCACCTGGACGAGGAAATTAGCCAATTTTGCAAGGAGAAGGGTGTGTTCTATAT
GCCAGGCGTTATGACCCCGACCGAACTGGTGAAAGCCATGAAACTGGGCCATACCATCTTAAAACTGTTT
CCGGGTGAGGTGGTGGGTCCGCAGTTTGTTAAAGCGATGAAAGGTCCGTTTCCGAATGTGAAATTTGTGC
CAACCGGCGGTGTTAATCTGGACAATGTGTGCGAATGGTTCAAAGCGGGCGTGCTGGCCGTGGGCGTGGG
CAGCGCGTTAGTGAAAGGCACCCCGGTGGAAGTGGCGGAAAAGGCCAAGGCGTTCGTTGAGAAGATTCGT
GGCTGCACCGAACAGAAACTGATTAGCGAAGAAGATCTGCAGTCTCGTCCGGAACCGACCGCACCGCCGG
AAGAATCTTTCCGTTCTGGTGTTGAAACCACCACGCCACCGCAAAAACAGGAGCCGATCGACAAAGAACT
GTACCCGCTGACCTCTCTGCGTTCTCTGTTCGGTAACGACCCGTCTTCTCAGTGACTCGAGAAGCTTGCT
AGCAGATCTT
